Addgene plasmid #59742: Flag-PML IV/pRK5
Purpose: Expresses the isoform IV of Promyelocytic Leukemia Protein (PML) in mammalian cells
Depositing lab: Xiaolu Yang. Depositing organization: University of Pennsylvania. Publication: A Cellular System that Degrades Misfolded Proteins and Protects against Neurodegeneration. Guo L, Giasson BI, Glavis-Bloom A, Brewer MD, Shorter J, Gitler AD, Yang X. Mol Cell. 2014 Jul 3;55(1):15-30. doi: 10.1016/j.molcel.2014.04.030. Epub 2014 May 29. PubMed 24882209.
Backbone
  Vector backbone: pRK5
  Backbone size w/o insert (bp): 4713
  Total vector size (bp): 6700
  Vector type: Mammalian Expression
Growth in bacteria
  Bacterial resistance: Ampicillin, 100 μg/mL
  Growth temperature: 37°C
  Growth strain: DH5alpha
  Copy number: High Copy
Gene/Insert
  Gene/Insert name: PML isoform IV
  Species: H. sapiens (human)
  Insert size (bp): 1938
  GenBank ID: NM_002675.3
  Entrez Gene: PML (a.k.a. MYL, PP8675, RNF71, TRIM19)
  Promoter: CMV
  Tag / fusion protein: Flag (N terminal on backbone)
  Cloning method: Restriction Enzyme; 5′ cloning site BamHI (not destroyed); 3′ cloning site SalI (not destroyed)
  Sequencing primers: 5′ TTGCCTTTCTCTCCACAGGTGT; 3′ GGACAAACCACACTAGAATGCAGT
Terms and licenses: Academic/Nonprofit Terms; Industry Terms: Not Available to Industry
How to cite: Flag-PML IV/pRK5 was a gift from Xiaolu Yang (Addgene plasmid # 59742 ; http://n2t.net/addgene:59742 ; RRID:Addgene_59742)
