[The description below was written by a language model from this plasmid's Addgene catalogue record and pLannotate feature annotations shown in this document.]
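Description:
Flag-PML IV/pRK5 is a mammalian expression plasmid built on the pRK5 backbone that drives production of human promyelocytic leukemia protein (PML, also known as TRIM19) isoform IV. It is propagated in E. coli as a high-copy plasmid through a ColE1/pUC-type origin and selected with ampicillin via the β-lactamase gene. An M13 phage origin is also annotated, along with several small backbone remnants (lacZα, lacI, rop and bom fragments, and the lac promoter/operator) that have no role in expression. The catalogue lists a total size of about 6.7 kb, and the sequenced record is 6,633 nt.

The expression cassette begins with the human CMV immediate-early enhancer and promoter, followed by a fragment of a CMV-derived intron and an SP6 promoter, which could in principle support in vitro transcription. The roughly 1.9 kb PML IV coding sequence was cloned between BamHI and SalI sites, both retained, downstream of a backbone-encoded N-terminal Flag epitope for detection or immunoprecipitation. The cassette is terminated by an SV40 polyadenylation signal. The feature table also picks up a second partial Flag match just downstream of the PML sequence and a short fragment resembling an immunoglobulin heavy chain signal sequence upstream of the tag. The record does not say whether either is in frame or translated, and the catalogue describes only the N-terminal tag. An SV40 enhancer/early promoter region lies after the poly(A) signal, with no mammalian selection marker annotated behind it, so the plasmid appears suited to transient transfection. The associated publication concerns a cellular system that degrades misfolded proteins and protects against neurodegeneration.
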