Features (pLannotate 1.2.2; 22 found; start..end, strand, type, name):
     47..426     +  enhancer       CMV enhancer: human cytomegalovirus immediate early enhancer
    427..630     +  promoter       CMV promoter: human cytomegalovirus (CMV) immediate early promoter
    766..809     +  intron         CMV intron (fragment): modified intron A from human cytomegalovirus
    861..879     +  promoter       SP6 promoter: promoter for bacteriophage SP6 RNA polymerase
    883..920     +  CDS            IgH signal sequence (fragment): signal sequence from the mouse immunoglobulin heavy chain variable region
    970..990     +  CDS            FLAG (fragment): FLAG® epitope tag, followed by an enterokinase cleavage site
   1000..2862    +  CDS            PML (fragment): PML_HUMAN - Also known as MYL, PP8675, RNF71, TRIM19. Experimental evidence at protein level: Swiss-Prot protein existence level 1. Exhibits antiviral activity against both DNA and RNA viruses. The antiviral activity can involve one or several isoform(s) and can be enhanced by the permanent PML-NB-associated protein DAXX or by the recruitment of p53/TP53 within these structures. Isoform PML-4 restricts varicella zoster virus (VZV) via sequestration of virion capsids in PML-NBs thereby preventing their nuclear egress and inhibiting formation of infectious virus particles. The sumoylated isoform
   2916..2936    +  CDS            FLAG (fragment): FLAG® epitope tag, followed by an enterokinase cleavage site
   2979..3113    +  polyA_signal   SV40 poly(A) signal: SV40 polyadenylation signal
   3182..3539    +  promoter       SV40 promoter: SV40 enhancer and early promoter
   3558..3712    +  CDS            lacZα (fragment): LacZα fragment of β-galactosidase; lacZ fragment
   3718..3769    -  misc_feature   bom (fragment): basis of mobility region from pBR322
   3788..4168    +  rep_origin     M13 ori (sequence partly withheld): M13 bacteriophage origin of replication; arrow indicates direction of (+) strand synthesis
   4244..4293    -  misc_feature   bom (fragment): basis of mobility region from pBR322
   4395..4430    -  CDS            rop (fragment): Rop protein, which maintains plasmids at low copy number; rop
   4525..4629    +  promoter       AmpR promoter: bla
   4630..5490    +  CDS            AmpR: β-lactamase; bla; confers resistance to ampicillin, carbenicillin, and related antibiotics
   5661..6249    +  rep_origin     ori: high-copy-number ColE1/pMB1/pBR322/pUC origin of replication
   6432..6524    +  CDS            lacI (fragment): lac repressor; lacI; The lac repressor binds to the lac operator to inhibit transcription in E. coli. This inhibition can be relieved by adding lactose or isopropyl-β-D-thiogalactopyranoside (IPTG).
   6537..6558    +  protein_bind   CAP binding site: CAP binding activates transcription in the presence of cAMP. E. coli catabolite activator protein
   6573..6603    +  promoter       lac promoter: promoter for the E. coli lac operon
   6611..6627    +  protein_bind   lac operator: The lac repressor binds to the lac operator to inhibit transcription in E. coli. This inhibition can be relieved by adding lactose or isopropyl-β-D-thiogalactopyranoside (IPTG). lac repressor encoded by lacI
>Addgene plasmid #59742 | Flag-PML IV/pRK5 | addgene full sequence | sequence record 180925 | Addgene NGS Result
ACAGGAAACAGCTATGACATGATTACGAATTAATTCGAGCTCGCCCGACATTGATTATTGACTAGTTATT
AATAGTAATCAATTACGGGGTCATTAGTTCATAGCCCATATATGGAGTTCCGCGTTACATAACTTACGGT
AAATGGCCCGCCTGGCTGACCGCCCAACGACCCCCGCCCATTGACGTCAATAATGACGTATGTTCCCATA
GTAACGCCAATAGGGACTTTCCATTGACGTCAATGGGTGGAGTATTTACGGTAAACTGCCCACTTGGCAG
TACATCAAGTGTATCATATGCCAAGTACGCCCCCTATTGACGTCAATGACGGTAAATGGCCCGCCTGGCA
TTATGCCCAGTACATGACCTTATGGGACTTTCCTACTTGGCAGTACATCTACGTATTAGTCATCGCTATT
ACCATGGTGATGCGGTTTTGGCAGTACATCAATGGGCGTGGATAGCGGTTTGACTCACGGGGATTTCCAA
GTCTCCACCCCATTGACGTCAATGGGAGTTTGTTTTGGCACCAAAATCAACGGGACTTTCCAAAATGTCG
TAACAACTCCGCCCCATTGACGCAAATGGGCGGTAGGCGTGTACGGTGGGAGGTCTATATAAGCAGAGCT
CGTTTAGTGAACCGTCAGATCGCCTGGAGACGCCATCCACGCTGTTTTGACCTCCATAGAAGACACCGGG
ACCGATCCAGCCTCCGCGGCCGGGAACGGTGCATTGGAACGCGGATTCCCCGTGCCAAGAGTGACGTAAG
TACCGCCTATAGAGTCTATAGGCCCACCCCCTTGGCTTCGTTAGAACGCGGCTACAATTAATACATAACC
TTATGTATCATACACATACGATTTAGGTGACACTATAGAATAACATCCACTTTGCCTTTCTCTCCACAGG
TGTCCACTCCCAGGTCCAACTGCACCTCGGTTCTATCGATTGAATTCGCCGCCATGGACTACAAGGACGA
CGATGACAAGGGATCCACCATGGAGCCTGCACCCGCCCGATCTCCGAGGCCCCAGCAGGACCCCGCCCGG
CCCCAGGAGCCCACCATGCCTCCCCCCGAGACCCCCTCTGAAGGCCGCCAGCCCAGCCCCAGCCCCAGCC
CTACAGAGCGAGCCCCCGCTTCGGAGGAGGAGTTCCAGTTTCTGCGCTGCCAGCAATGCCAGGCGGAAGC
CAAGTGCCCGAAGCTGCTGCCTTGTCTGCACACGCTGTGCTCAGGATGCCTGGAGGCGTCGGGCATGCAG
TGCCCCATCTGCCAGGCGCCCTGGCCCCTAGGTGCAGACACACCCGCCCTGGATAACGTCTTTTTCGAGA
GTCTGCAGCGGCGCCTGTCGGTGTACCGGCAGATTGTGGATGCGCAGGCTGTGTGCACCCGCTGCAAAGA
GTCGGCCGACTTCTGGTGCTTTGAGTGCGAGCAGCTCCTCTGCGCCAAGTGCTTCGAGGCACACCAGTGG
TTCCTCAAGCACGAGGCCCGGCCCCTAGCAGAGCTGCGCAACCAGTCGGTGCGTGAGTTCCTGGACGGCA
CCCGCAAGACCAACAACATCTTCTGCTCCAACCCCAACCACCGCACCCCTACGCTGACCAGCATCTACTG
CCGAGGATGTTCCAAGCCGCTGTGCTGCTCGTGCGCGCTCCTTGACAGCAGCCACAGTGAGCTCAAGTGC
GACATCAGCGCAGAGATCCAGCAGCGACAGGAGGAGCTGGACGCCATGACGCAGGCGCTGCAGGAGCAGG
ATAGTGCCTTTGGCGCGGTTCACGCGCAGATGCACGCGGCCGTCGGCCAGCTGGGCCGCGCGCGTGCCGA
GACCGAGGAGCTGATCCGCGAGCGCGTGCGCCAGGTGGTAGCTCACGTGCGGGCTCAGGAGCGCGAGCTG
CTGGAGGCTGTGGACGCGCGGTACCAGCGCGACTACGAGGAGATGGCCAGTCGGCTGGGCCGCCTGGATG
CTGTGCTGCAGCGCATCCGCACGGGCAGCGCGCTGGTGCAGAGGATGAAGTGCTACGCCTCGGACCAGGA
GGTGCTGGACATGCACGGTTTCCTGCGCCAGGCGCTCTGCCGCCTGCGCCAGGAGGAGCCCCAGAGCCTG
CAAGCTGCCGTGCGCACCGATGGCTTCGACGAGTTCAAGGTGCGCCTGCAGGACCTCAGCTCTTGCATCA
CCCAGGGGAAAGATGCAGCTGTATCCAAGAAAGCCAGCCCAGAGGCTGCCAGCACTCCCAGGGACCCTAT
TGACGTTGACCTGCCCGAGGAGGCAGAGAGAGTGAAGGCCCAGGTTCAGGCCCTGGGGCTGGCTGAAGCC
CAGCCTATGGCTGTGGTACAGTCAGTGCCCGGGGCACACCCCGTGCCAGTGTACGCCTTCTCCATCAAAG
GCCCTTCCTATGGAGAGGATGTCTCCAATACAACGACAGCCCAGAAGAGGAAGTGCAGCCAGACCCAGTG
CCCCAGGAAGGTCATCAAGATGGAGTCTGAGGAGGGGAAGGAGGCAAGGTTGGCTCGGAGCTCCCCGGAG
CAGCCCAGGCCCAGCACCTCCAAGGCAGTCTCACCACCCCACCTGGATGGACCGCCTAGCCCCAGGAGCC
CCGTCATAGGAAGTGAGGTCTTCCTGCCCAACAGCAACCACGTGGCCAGTGGCGCCGGGGAGGCAGAGGA
ACGCGTTGTGGTGATCAGCAGCTCGGAAGACTCAGATGCCGAAAACTCGTCCTCCCGAGAGCTGGATGAC
AGCAGCAGTGAGTCCAGTGACCTCCAGCTGGAAGGCCCCAGCACCCTCAGGGTCCTGGACGAGAACCTTG
CTGACCCCCAAGCAGAAGACAGACCTCTGGTTTTCTTTGACCTCAAGATTGACAATGAAAGTGGGTTCTC
CTGGGGCTACCCCCACCCCTTTCTAATTTAGGTCGACGACTCGACTACAAGGACGACGATGACAAGTAGG
CGGCCGCTCGACCTGCAGAAGCTTGGCCGCCATGGCCCAACTTGTTTATTGCAGCTTATAATGGTTACAA
ATAAAGCAATAGCATCACAAATTTCACAAATAAAGCATTTTTTTCACTGCATTCTAGTTGTGGTTTGTCC
AAACTCATCAATGTATCTTATCATGTCTGGATCGGGAATTAATTCGGCGCAGCACCATGGCCTGAAATAA
CCTCTGAAAGAGGAACTTGGTTAGGTACCTTCTGAGGCGGAAAGAACCAGCTGTGGAATGTGTGTCAGTT
AGGGTGTGGAAAGTCCCCAGGCTCCCCAGCAGGCAGAAGTATGCAAAGCATGCATCTCAATTAGTCAGCA
ACCAGGTGTGGAAAGTCCCCAGGCTCCCCAGCAGGCAGAAGTATGCAAAGCATGCATCTCAATTAGTCAG
CAACCATAGTCCCGCCCCTAACTCCGCCCATCCCGCCCCTAACTCCGCCCAGTTCCGCCCATTCTCCGCC
CCATGGCTGACTAATTTTTTTTATTTATGCAGAGGCCGAGGCCGCCTCGGCCTCTGAGCTATTCCAGAAG
TAGTGAGGAGGCTTTTTTGGAGGCCTAGGCTTTTGCAAAAAGCTGTTAACAGCTTGGCACTGGCCGTCGT
TTTACAACGTCGTGACTGGGAAAACCCTGGCGTTACCCAACTTAATCGCCTTGCAGCACATCCCCCTTTC
GCCAGCTGGCGTAATAGCGAAGAGGCCCGCACCGATCGCCCTTCCCAACAGTTGCGCAGCCTGAATGGCG
AATGGCGCCTGATGCGGTATTTTCTCCTTACGCATCTGTGCGGTATTTCACACCGCATA
[142 nt withheld, positions 3770-3911]
C
[141 nt withheld, positions 3913-4053]
CCTTTGACGTTGGAGTCCACGTTCTTT
[37 nt withheld, positions 4081-4117]
ACCCTATCTCGGGCTATTCTTTTGATTTATAAGGGATTTTGCCGATTTCGGCCTATTGGTTAAAAAATGA
GCTGATTTAACAAAAATTTAACGCGAATTTTAACAAAATATTAACGTTTACAATTTTATGGTGCACTCTC
AGTACAATCTGCTCTGATGCCGCATAGTTAAGCCAGCCCCGACACCCGCCAACACCCGCTGACGCGCCCT
GACGGGCTTGTCTGCTCCCGGCATCCGCTTACAGACAAGCTGTGACCGTCTCCGGGAGCTGCATGTGTCA
GAGGTTTTCACCGTCATCACCGAAACGCGCGAGACGAAAGGGCCTCGTGATACGCCTATTTTTATAGGTT
AATGTCATGATAATAATGGTTTCTTAGACGTCAGGTGGCACTTTTCGGGGAAATGTGCGCGGAACCCCTA
TTTGTTTATTTTTCTAAATACATTCAAATATGTATCCGCTCATGAGACAATAACCCTGATAAATGCTTCA
ATAATATTGAAAAAGGAAGAGTATGAGTATTCAACATTTCCGTGTCGCCCTTATTCCCTTTTTTGCGGCA
TTTTGCCTTCCTGTTTTTGCTCACCCAGAAACGCTGGTGAAAGTAAAAGATGCTGAAGATCAGTTGGGTG
CACGAGTGGGTTACATCGAACTGGATCTCAACAGCGGTAAGATCCTTGAGAGTTTTCGCCCCGAAGAACG
TTTTCCAATGATGAGCACTTTTAAAGTTCTGCTATGTGGCGCGGTATTATCCCGTATTGACGCCGGGCAA
GAGCAACTCGGTCGCCGCATACACTATTCTCAGAATGACTTGGTTGAGTACTCACCAGTCACAGAAAAGC
ATCTTACGGATGGCATGACAGTAAGAGAATTATGCAGTGCTGCCATAACCATGAGTGATAACACTGCGGC
CAACTTACTTCTGACAACGATCGGAGGACCGAAGGAGCTAACCGCTTTTTTGCACAACATGGGGGATCAT
GTAACTCGCCTTGATCGTTGGGAACCGGAGCTGAATGAAGCCATACCAAACGACGAGCGTGACACCACGA
TGCCTGTAGCAATGGCAACAACGTTGCGCAAACTATTAACTGGCGAACTACTTACTCTAGCTTCCCGGCA
ACAATTAATAGACTGGATGGAGGCGGATAAAGTTGCAGGACCACTTCTGCGCTCGGCCCTTCCGGCTGGC
TGGTTTATTGCTGATAAATCTGGAGCCGGTGAGCGTGGGTCTCGCGGTATCATTGCAGCACTGGGGCCAG
ATGGTAAGCCCTCCCGTATCGTAGTTATCTACACGACGGGGAGTCAGGCAACTATGGATGAACGAAATAG
ACAGATCGCTGAGATAGGTGCCTCACTGATTAAGCATTGGTAACTGTCAGACCAAGTTTACTCATATATA
CTTTAGATTGATTTAAAACTTCATTTTTAATTTAAAAGGATCTAGGTGAAGATCCTTTTTGATAATCTCA
TGACCAAAATCCCTTAACGTGAGTTTTCGTTCCACTGAGCGTCAGACCCCGTAGAAAAGATCAAAGGATC
TTCTTGAGATCCTTTTTTTCTGCGCGTAATCTGCTGCTTGCAAACAAAAAAACCACCGCTACCAGCGGTG
GTTTGTTTGCCGGATCAAGAGCTACCAACTCTTTTTCCGAAGGTAACTGGCTTCAGCAGAGCGCAGATAC
CAAATACTGTTCTTCTAGTGTAGCCGTAGTTAGGCCACCACTTCAAGAACTCTGTAGCACCGCCTACATA
CCTCGCTCTGCTAATCCTGTTACCAGTGGCTGCTGCCAGTGGCGATAAGTCGTGTCTTACCGGGTTGGAC
TCAAGACGATAGTTACCGGATAAGGCGCAGCGGTCGGGCTGAACGGGGGGTTCGTGCACACAGCCCAGCT
TGGAGCGAACGACCTACACCGAACTGAGATACCTACAGCGTGAGCTATGAGAAAGCGCCACGCTTCCCGA
AGGGAGAAAGGCGGACAGGTATCCGGTAAGCGGCAGGGTCGGAACAGGAGAGCGCACGAGGGAGCTTCCA
GGGGGAAACGCCTGGTATCTTTATAGTCCTGTCGGGTTTCGCCACCTCTGACTTGAGCGTCGATTTTTGT
GATGCTCGTCAGGGGGGCGGAGCCTATGGAAAAACGCCAGCAACGCGGCCTTTTTACGGTTCCTGGCCTT
TTGCTGGCCTTTTGCTCACATGTTCTTTCCTGCGTTATCCCCTGATTCTGTGGATAACCGTATTACCGCC
TTTGAGTGAGCTGATACCGCTCGCCGCAGCCGAACGACCGAGCGCAGCGAGTCAGTGAGCGAGGAAGCGG
AAGAGCGCCCAATACGCAAACCGCCTCTCCCCGCGCGTTGGCCGATTCATTAATGCAGCTGGCACGACAG
GTTTCCCGACTGGAAAGCGGGCAGTGAGCGCAACGCAATTAATGTGAGTTAGCTCACTCATTAGGCACCC
CAGGCTTTACACTTTATGCTTCCGGCTCGTATGTTGTGTGGAATTGTGAGCGGATAACAATTTCAC
