>Addgene plasmid #59742 | Flag-PML IV/pRK5 | depositor partial sequence | sequence record 93893 | Flag tag and PML IV
ATGGACTACAAGGACGACGATGACAAGGGATCCACCATGGAGCCTGCACCCGCCCGATCTCCGAGGCCCC
AGCAGGACCCCGCCCGGCCCCAGGAGCCCACCATGCCTCCCCCCGAGACCCCCTCTGAAGGCCGCCAGCC
CAGCCCCAGCCCCAGCCCTACAGAGCGAGCCCCCGCTTCGGAGGAGGAGTTCCAGTTTCTGCGCTGCCAG
CAATGCCAGGCGGAAGCCAAGTGCCCGAAGCTGCTGCCTTGTCTGCACACGCTGTGCTCAGGATGCCTGG
AGGCGTCGGGCATGCAGTGCCCCATCTGCCAGGCGCCCTGGCCCCTAGGTGCAGACACACCCGCCCTGGA
TAACGTCTTTTTCGAGAGTCTGCAGCGGCGCCTGTCGGTGTACCGGCAGATTGTGGATGCGCAGGCTGTG
TGCACCCGCTGCAAAGAGTCGGCCGACTTCTGGTGCTTTGAGTGCGAGCAGCTCCTCTGCGCCAAGTGCT
TCGAGGCACACCAGTGGTTCCTCAAGCACGAGGCCCGGCCCCTAGCAGAGCTGCGCAACCAGTCGGTGCG
TGAGTTCCTGGACGGCACCCGCAAGACCAACAACATCTTCTGCTCCAACCCCAACCACCGCACCCCTACG
CTGACCAGCATCTACTGCCGAGGATGTTCCAAGCCGCTGTGCTGCTCGTGCGCGCTCCTTGACAGCAGCC
ACAGTGAGCTCAAGTGCGACATCAGCGCAGAGATCCAGCAGCGACAGGAGGAGCTGGACGCCATGACGCA
GGCGCTGCAGGAGCAGGATAGTGCCTTTGGCGCGGTTCACGCGCAGATGCACGCGGCCGTCGGCCAGCTG
GGCCGCGCGCGTGCCGAGACCGAGGAGCTGATCCGCGAGCGCGTGCGCCAGGTGGTAGCTCACGTGCGGG
CTCAGGAGCGCGAGCTGCTGGAGGCTGTGGACGCGCGGTACCAGCGCGACTACGAGGAGATGGCCAGTCG
GCTGGGCCGCCTGGATGCTGTGCTGCAGCGCATCCGCACGGGCAGCGCGCTGGTGCAGAGGATGAAGTGC
TACGCCTCGGACCAGGAGGTGCTGGACATGCACGGTTTCCTGCGCCAGGCGCTCTGCCGCCTGCGCCAGG
AGGAGCCCCAGAGCCTGCAAGCTGCCGTGCGCACCGATGGCTTCGACGAGTTCAAGGTGCGCCTGCAGGA
CCTCAGCTCTTGCATCACCCAGGGGAAAGATGCAGCTGTATCCAAGAAAGCCAGCCCAGAGGCTGCCAGC
ACTCCCAGGGACCCTATTGACGTTGACCTGCCCGAGGAGGCAGAGAGAGTGAAGGCCCAGGTTCAGGCCC
TGGGGCTGGCTGAAGCCCAGCCTATGGCTGTGGTACAGTCAGTGCCCGGGGCACACCCCGTGCCAGTGTA
CGCCTTCTCCATCAAAGGCCCTTCCTATGGAGAGGATGTCTCCAATACAACGACAGCCCAGAAGAGGAAG
TGCAGCCAGACCCAGTGCCCCAGGAAGGTCATCAAGATGGAGTCTGAGGAGGGGAAGGAGGCAAGGTTGG
CTCGGAGCTCCCCGGAGCAGCCCAGGCCCAGCACCTCCAAGGCAGTCTCACCACCCCACCTGGATGGACC
GCCTAGCCCCAGGAGCCCCGTCATAGGAAGTGAGGTCTTCCTGCCCAACAGCAACCACGTGGCCAGTGGC
GCCGGGGAGGCAGAGGAACGCGTTGTGGTGATCAGCAGCTCGGAAGACTCAGATGCCGAAAACTCGTCCT
CCCGAGAGCTGGATGACAGCAGCAGTGAGTCCAGTGACCTCCAGCTGGAAGGCCCCAGCACCCTCAGGGT
CCTGGACGAGAACCTTGCTGACCCCCAAGCAGAAGACAGACCTCTGGTTTTCTTTGACCTCAAGATTGAC
AATGAAAGTGGGTTCTCCTGGGGCTACCCCCACCCCTTTCTAATTTAG
