>Addgene plasmid #59742 | Flag-PML IV/pRK5 | addgene partial sequence | sequence record 95842 | SP6 5'-ATTTAGGTGACACTATAG-3'
ACAAGGACGACGATGACAAGGGATCCACCATGGAGCCTGCACCCGCCCGATCTCCGAGGCCCCAGCAGGA
CCCCGCCCGGCCCCAGGAGCCCACCATGCCTCCCCCCGAGACCCCCTCTGAAGGCCGCCAGCCCAGCCCC
AGCCCCAGCCCTACAGAGCGAGCCCCCGCTTCGGAGGAGGAGTTCCAGTTTCTGCGCTGCCAGCAATGCC
AGGCGGAAGCCAAGTGCCCGAAGCTGCTGCCTTGTCTGCACACGCTGTGCTCAGGATGCCTGGAGGCGTC
GGGCATGCAGTGCCCCATCTGCCAGGCGCCCTGGCCCCTAGGTGCAGACACACCCGCCCTGGATAACGTC
TTTTTCGAGAGTCTGCAGCGGCGCCTGTCGGTGTACCGGCAGATTGTGGATGCGCAGGCTGTGTGCACCC
GCTGCAAAGAGTCGGCCGACTTCTGGTGCTTTGAGTGCGAGCAGCTCCTCTGCGCCAAGTGCTTCGAGGC
ACACCAGTGGTTCCTCAAGCACGAGGCCCGGCCCCTAGCAGAGCTGCGCAACCAGTCGGTGCGTGAGTTC
CTGGACGGCACCCGCAAGACCAACAACATCTTCTGCTCCAAC
