>Addgene plasmid #59742 | Flag-PML IV/pRK5 | addgene partial sequence | sequence record 96434 | SV40pA-R 5'-GAAATTTGTGATGCTATTGC-3'
AGTTGGGCCATGGCGGCCAAGCTTCTGCAGGTCGAGCGGCCGCCTACTTGTCATCGTCGTCCTTGTAGTC
GAGTCGTCGACCTAAATTAGAAAGGGGTGGGGGTAGCCCCAGGAGAACCCACTTTCATTGTCAATCTTGA
GGTCAAAGAAAACCAGAGGTCTGTCTTCTGCTTGGGGGTCAGCAAGGTTCTCGTCCAGGACCCTGAGGGT
GCTGGGGCCTTCCAGCTGGAGGTCACTGGACTCACTGCTGCTGTCATCCAGCTCTCGGGAGGACGAGTTT
TCGGCATCTGAGTCTTCCGAGCTGCTGATCACCACAACGCGTTCCTCTGCCTCCCCGGCGCCACTGGCCA
CGTGGTTGCTGTTGGGCAGGAAGACCTCACTTCCTATGACGGGGCTCCTGGGGCTAGGCGGTCCATCCAG
GTGGGGTGGTGAGACTGCCTTGGAGGTGCTGGGCCTGGGCTGCTCCGGGGAGCTCCGAGCCAACCTTGCC
TCCTTCCCCTCCTCAGACTCCATCTTGATGACCTTCCTGGGGCACTGGGTCTGGCTGCACTTCCTCTTCT
GGGCTGTCGTTGTATTGGAGACATCCTCTCCATAGGAAGGGCCTTTGATGGAGAAGGCGTACACTGGCAC
GGGGTGTGCCCCGGGCACTGACTGTACCACAGCCATAGGCTGGGCTTCAGCCAGCCCCAGGGCCTGAACC
TGGGCCTTCACTCTCTCTGCCTCCTCGGGCAGGTCAACGTCAATAGGGTCCCTGGGAGTGCTGGCAGCCT
CTGGGCTGGCTTTCTTGGATACAGCTGCATCTTTCCCCTGG
